>Addgene plasmid #12550 | pcDNA3.1(-) rat C/EBP alpha | depositor full sequence | sequence record 7356 | Author sequence
GACGGATCGGGAGATCTCCCGATCCCCTATGGTGCACTCTCAGTACAATCTGCTCTGATGCCGCATAGTT
AAGCCAGTATCTGCTCCCTGCTTGTGTGTTGGAGGTCGCTGAGTAGTGCGCGAGCAAAATTTAAGCTACA
ACAAGGCAAGGCTTGACCGACAATTGCATGAAGAATCTGCTTAGGGTTAGGCGTTTTGCGCTGCTTCGCG
ATGTACGGGCCAGATATACGCGTTGACATTGATTATTGACTAGTTATTAATAGTAATCAATTACGGGGTC
ATTAGTTCATAGCCCATATATGGAGTTCCGCGTTACATAACTTACGGTAAATGGCCCGCCTGGCTGACCG
CCCAACGACCCCCGCCCATTGACGTCAATAATGACGTATGTTCCCATAGTAACGCCAATAGGGACTTTCC
ATTGACGTCAATGGGTGGAGTATTTACGGTAAACTGCCCACTTGGCAGTACATCAAGTGTATCATATGCC
AAGTACGCCCCCTATTGACGTCAATGACGGTAAATGGCCCGCCTGGCATTATGCCCAGTACATGACCTTA
TGGGACTTTCCTACTTGGCAGTACATCTACGTATTAGTCATCGCTATTACCATGGTGATGCGGTTTTGGC
AGTACATCAATGGGCGTGGATAGCGGTTTGACTCACGGGGATTTCCAAGTCTCCACCCCATTGACGTCAA
TGGGAGTTTGTTTTGGCACCAAAATCAACGGGACTTTCCAAAATGTCGTAACAACTCCGCCCCATTGACG
CAAATGGGCGGTAGGCGTGTACGGTGGGAGGTCTATATAAGCAGAGCTCTCTGGCTAACTAGAGAACCCA
CTGCTTACTGGCTTATCGAAATTAATACGACTCACTATAGGGAGACCCAAGCTGGCTAGCGTTTAAACGG
GCCCTCTAGACTCGAGCGGCCGCCACTGTGCTGGATATCTGCAGAATTCGCGCCACCATGGAGTCGGCCG
ACTTCTACGAGGCGGAGCCGCGGCCCCCGATGAGCAGCCACCTCCAGAGCCCCCCGCACGCGCCCAGCAA
CGCCGCCTTTGGCTTTCCCCGGGGCGCGGGCCCCGCGCCGCCCCCAGCCCCACCTGCCGCCCCGGAGCCG
CTGGGCGGCATCTGCGAGCACGAGACGTCTATAGACATCAGCGCCTACATCGACCCGGCCGCCTTCAACG
ACGAGTTCCTGGCCGACCTCTTCCAGCACAGCCGGCAGCAGGAGAAGGCCAAGGCGGCGGCGGGCCCCGC
GGGTGGCGGCGGTGACTTTGACTACCCGGGCGCCCCGGCGGGCCCCGGCGGTGCGGTCATGTCCGCGGGG
GCGCACGGACCCCCTCCCGGCTACGGCTGTGCGGCGGCCGGCTACCTGGACGGCAGGCTGGAGCCCCTGT
ACGAGCGCGTCGGGGCGCCCGCGCTGCGGCCGCTGGTGATCAAGCAGGAGCCCCGCGAGGAGGACGAGGC
GAAGCAGCTGGCGCTGGCCGGCCTCTTCCCCTATCAGCCCCCGCCGCCGCCGCCGCCACCGCACCCGCAC
GCGTCTCCCGCGCACTTGGCCGCCCCTCACTTGCAGTTCCAGATCGCACACTGCGGCCAGACCACCATGC
ACCTGCAGCCTGGCCACCCTACGCCGCCGCCGACGCCCGTGCCCAGCCCTCATCCCGCGCCTGCAATGGG
TGCTGCGGGCCTGCCGGGCCCCGGGGGCTCGCTCAAGGGCTTGGCTGGTCCGCACCCCGACCTCCGCACC
GGCGGCGGCGGCGGCGGCGGGGCCGGCGCGGGCAAGGCCAAGAAGTCGGTGGATAAGAACAGCAACGAGT
ACCGGGTACGGCGGGAACGCAACAACATCGCGGTGCGCAAGAGCCGAGATAAAGCCAAACAGCGCAACGT
GGAGACGCAGCAGAAGGTGTTGGAGTTGACCAGTGACAATGACCGCCTGCGCAAGCGGGTGGAACAGCTG
AGCCGTGAACTGGACACGCTGCGGGGTATCTTCCGCCAGCTGCCTGAGAGCTCCTTGGTCAAGGCCATGG
GCAACTGCGCGTGAGGCAAGCTTAAGTTTAAACCGCTGATCAGCCTCGACTGTGCCTTCTAGTTGCCAGC
CATCTGTTGTTTGCCCCTCCCCCGTGCCTTCCTTGACCCTGGAAGGTGCCACTCCCACTGTCCTTTCCTA
ATAAAATGAGGAAATTGCATCGCATTGTCTGAGTAGGTGTCATTCTATTCTGGGGGGTGGGGTGGGGCAG
GACAGCAAGGGGGAGGATTGGGAAGACAATAGCAGGCATGCTGGGGATGCGGTGGGCTCTATGGCTTCTG
AGGCGGAAAGAACCAGCTGGGGCTCTAGGGGGTATCCCC
[124 nt withheld, positions 2350-2473]
C
[91 nt withheld, positions 2475-2565]
A
[49 nt withheld, positions 2567-2615]
CCTTTGACGTTGGAGTCCACGTTCTTT
[37 nt withheld, positions 2643-2679]
ACCCTATCTCGGTCTATTCTTTTGATTTATAAGGGATTTTGCCGATTTCGGCCTATTGGTTAAAAAATGA
GCTGATTTAACAAAAATTTAACGCGAATTAATTCTGTGGAATGTGTGTCAGTTAGGGTGTGGAAAGTCCC
CAGGCTCCCCAGCAGGCAGAAGTATGCAAAGCATGCATCTCAATTAGTCAGCAACCAGGTGTGGAAAGTC
CCCAGGCTCCCCAGCAGGCAGAAGTATGCAAAGCATGCATCTCAATTAGTCAGCAACCATAGTCCCGCCC
CTAACTCCGCCCATCCCGCCCCTAACTCCGCCCAGTTCCGCCCATTCTCCGCCCCATGGCTGACTAATTT
TTTTTATTTATGCAGAGGCCGAGGCCGCCTCTGCCTCTGAGCTATTCCAGAAGTAGTGAGGAGGCTTTTT
TGGAGGCCTAGGCTTTTGCAAAAAGCTCCCGGGAGCTTGTATATCCATTTTCGGATCTGATCAAGAGACA
GGATGAGGATCGTTTCGCATGATTGAACAAGATGGATTGCACGCAGGTTCTCCGGCCGCTTGGGTGGAGA
GGCTATTCGGCTATGACTGGGCACAACAGACAATCGGCTGCTCTGATGCCGCCGTGTTCCGGCTGTCAGC
GCAGGGGCGCCCGGTTCTTTTTGTCAAGACCGACCTGTCCGGTGCCCTGAATGAACTGCAGGACGAGGCA
GCGCGGCTATCGTGGCTGGCCACGACGGGCGTTCCTTGCGCAGCTGTGCTCGACGTTGTCACTGAAGCGG
GAAGGGACTGGCTGCTATTGGGCGAAGTGCCGGGGCAGGATCTCCTGTCATCTCACCTTGCTCCTGCCGA
GAAAGTATCCATCATGGCTGATGCAATGCGGCGGCTGCATACGCTTGATCCGGCTACCTGCCCATTCGAC
CACCAAGCGAAACATCGCATCGAGCGAGCACGTACTCGGATGGAAGCCGGTCTTGTCGATCAGGATGATC
TGGACGAAGAGCATCAGGGGCTCGCGCCAGCCGAACTGTTCGCCAGGCTCAAGGCGCGCATGCCCGACGG
CGAGGATCTCGTCGTGACCCATGGCGATGCCTGCTTGCCGAATATCATGGTGGAAAATGGCCGCTTTTCT
GGATTCATCGACTGTGGCCGGCTGGGTGTGGCGGACCGCTATCAGGACATAGCGTTGGCTACCCGTGATA
TTGCTGAAGAGCTTGGCGGCGAATGGGCTGACCGCTTCCTCGTGCTTTACGGTATCGCCGCTCCCGATTC
GCAGCGCATCGCCTTCTATCGCCTTCTTGACGAGTTCTTCTGAGCGGGACTCTGGGGTTCGAAATGACCG
ACCAAGCGACGCCCAACCTGCCATCACGAGATTTCGATTCCACCGCCGCCTTCTATGAAAGGTTGGGCTT
CGGAATCGTTTTCCGGGACGCCGGCTGGATGATCCTCCAGCGCGGGGATCTCATGCTGGAGTTCTTCGCC
CACCCCAACTTGTTTATTGCAGCTTATAATGGTTACAAATAAAGCAATAGCATCACAAATTTCACAAATA
AAGCATTTTTTTCACTGCATTCTAGTTGTGGTTTGTCCAAACTCATCAATGTATCTTATCATGTCTGTAT
ACCGTCGACCTCTAGCTAGAGCTTGGCGTAATCATGGTCATAGCTGTTTCCTGTGTGAAATTGTTATCCG
CTCACAATTCCACACAACATACGAGCCGGAAGCATAAAGTGTAAAGCCTGGGGTGCCTAATGAGTGAGCT
AACTCACATTAATTGCGTTGCGCTCACTGCCCGCTTTCCAGTCGGGAAACCTGTCGTGCCAGCTGCATTA
ATGAATCGGCCAACGCGCGGGGAGAGGCGGTTTGCGTATTGGGCGCTCTTCCGCTTCCTCGCTCACTGAC
TCGCTGCGCTCGGTCGTTCGGCTGCGGCGAGCGGTATCAGCTCACTCAAAGGCGGTAATACGGTTATCCA
CAGAATCAGGGGATAACGCAGGAAAGAACATGTGAGCAAAAGGCCAGCAAAAGGCCAGGAACCGTAAAAA
GGCCGCGTTGCTGGCGTTTTTCCATAGGCTCCGCCCCCCTGACGAGCATCACAAAAATCGACGCTCAAGT
CAGAGGTGGCGAAACCCGACAGGACTATAAAGATACCAGGCGTTTCCCCCTGGAAGCTCCCTCGTGCGCT
CTCCTGTTCCGACCCTGCCGCTTACCGGATACCTGTCCGCCTTTCTCCCTTCGGGAAGCGTGGCGCTTTC
TCATAGCTCACGCTGTAGGTATCTCAGTTCGGTGTAGGTCGTTCGCTCCAAGCTGGGCTGTGTGCACGAA
CCCCCCGTTCAGCCCGACCGCTGCGCCTTATCCGGTAACTATCGTCTTGAGTCCAACCCGGTAAGACACG
ACTTATCGCCACTGGCAGCAGCCACTGGTAACAGGATTAGCAGAGCGAGGTATGTAGGCGGTGCTACAGA
GTTCTTGAAGTGGTGGCCTAACTACGGCTACACTAGAAGAACAGTATTTGGTATCTGCGCTCTGCTGAAG
CCAGTTACCTTCGGAAAAAGAGTTGGTAGCTCTTGATCCGGCAAACAAACCACCGCTGGTAGCGGTTTTT
TTGTTTGCAAGCAGCAGATTACGCGCAGAAAAAAAGGATCTCAAGAAGATCCTTTGATCTTTTCTACGGG
GTCTGACGCTCAGTGGAACGAAAACTCACGTTAAGGGATTTTGGTCATGAGATTATCAAAAAGGATCTTC
ACCTAGATCCTTTTAAATTAAAAATGAAGTTTTAAATCAATCTAAAGTATATATGAGTAAACTTGGTCTG
ACAGTTACCAATGCTTAATCAGTGAGGCACCTATCTCAGCGATCTGTCTATTTCGTTCATCCATAGTTGC
CTGACTCCCCGTCGTGTAGATAACTACGATACGGGAGGGCTTACCATCTGGCCCCAGTGCTGCAATGATA
CCGCGAGACCCACGCTCACCGGCTCCAGATTTATCAGCAATAAACCAGCCAGCCGGAAGGGCCGAGCGCA
GAAGTGGTCCTGCAACTTTATCCGCCTCCATCCAGTCTATTAATTGTTGCCGGGAAGCTAGAGTAAGTAG
TTCGCCAGTTAATAGTTTGCGCAACGTTGTTGCCATTGCTACAGGCATCGTGGTGTCACGCTCGTCGTTT
GGTATGGCTTCATTCAGCTCCGGTTCCCAACGATCAAGGCGAGTTACATGATCCCCCATGTTGTGCAAAA
AAGCGGTTAGCTCCTTCGGTCCTCCGATCGTTGTCAGAAGTAAGTTGGCCGCAGTGTTATCACTCATGGT
TATGGCAGCACTGCATAATTCTCTTACTGTCATGCCATCCGTAAGATGCTTTTCTGTGACTGGTGAGTAC
TCAACCAAGTCATTCTGAGAATAGTGTATGCGGCGACCGAGTTGCTCTTGCCCGGCGTCAATACGGGATA
ATACCGCGCCACATAGCAGAACTTTAAAAGTGCTCATCATTGGAAAACGTTCTTCGGGGCGAAAACTCTC
AAGGATCTTACCGCTGTTGAGATCCAGTTCGATGTAACCCACTCGTGCACCCAACTGATCTTCAGCATCT
TTTACTTTCACCAGCGTTTCTGGGTGAGCAAAAACAGGAAGGCAAAATGCCGCAAAAAAGGGAATAAGGG
CGACACGGAAATGTTGAATACTCATACTCTTCCTTTTTCAATATTATTGAAGCATTTATCAGGGTTATTG
TCTCATGAGCGGATACATATTTGAATGTATTTAGAAAAATAAACAAATAGGGGTTCCGCGCACATTTCCC
CGAAAAGTGCCACCTGACGTC
Features (pLannotate 1.2.2; 20 found; start..end, strand, type, name):
     28..80      -  misc_feature   bom (fragment): basis of mobility region from pBR322
    235..614     +  enhancer       CMV enhancer: human cytomegalovirus immediate early enhancer
    615..818     +  promoter       CMV promoter: human cytomegalovirus (CMV) immediate early promoter
    814..847     +  LTR            5' LTR (truncated) (fragment): truncated 5' long terminal repeat (LTR) from HIV-1
    863..881     +  promoter       T7 promoter: promoter for bacteriophage T7 RNA polymerase
    968..2041    +  CDS            Cebpa: CEBPA_RAT - Experimental evidence at protein level: Swiss-Prot protein existence level 1. [Isoform 4]: Directly and specifically enhances ribosomal DNA transcription interacting with RNA polymerase I-specific cofactors and inducing histone acetylation. From Rattus norvegicus (Rat).
   2080..2304    +  polyA_signal   bGH poly(A) signal: bovine growth hormone polyadenylation signal
   2308..2329    +  promoter       SV40 promoter (fragment): SV40 enhancer and early promoter
   2350..2778    +  rep_origin     f1 ori (sequence partly withheld): f1 bacteriophage origin of replication; arrow indicates direction of (+) strand synthesis
   2792..3121    +  promoter       SV40 promoter: SV40 enhancer and early promoter
   3188..3979    +  CDS            neo: KKA2_KLEPN - Also known as kan, nptII. Experimental evidence at protein level: Swiss-Prot protein existence level 1. Resistance to kanamycin, neomycin, paromomycin, ribostamycin, butirosin and gentamicin B. From Klebsiella pneumoniae.
   4003..4161    +  CDS            ble (fragment): BLE_KLEPN - Experimental evidence at protein level: Swiss-Prot protein existence level 1. Binding protein with a strong affinity to the bleomycin family of antibiotics. Binds to CL990; an antimitotic-antibiotic compound. From Klebsiella pneumoniae.
   4156..4277    +  polyA_signal   SV40 poly(A) signal: SV40 polyadenylation signal
   4350..4366    -  protein_bind   lac operator: The lac repressor binds to the lac operator to inhibit transcription in E. coli. This inhibition can be relieved by adding lactose or isopropyl-β-D-thiogalactopyranoside (IPTG). lac repressor encoded by lacI
   4374..4404    -  promoter       lac promoter: promoter for the E. coli lac operon
   4419..4440    -  protein_bind   CAP binding site: CAP binding activates transcription in the presence of cAMP. E. coli catabolite activator protein
   4453..4545    -  CDS            lacI (fragment): lac repressor; lacI; The lac repressor binds to the lac operator to inhibit transcription in E. coli. This inhibition can be relieved by adding lactose or isopropyl-β-D-thiogalactopyranoside (IPTG).
   4728..5313    -  rep_origin     ori: high-copy-number ColE1/pMB1/pBR322/pUC origin of replication
   5484..6344    -  CDS            AmpR: β-lactamase; bla; confers resistance to ampicillin, carbenicillin, and related antibiotics
   6345..6449    -  promoter       AmpR promoter: bla
