[The description below was written by a language model from this plasmid's Addgene catalogue record and pLannotate feature annotations shown in this document.]
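Description:
pcDNA3.1(-) rat C/EBP alpha is a mammalian expression plasmid built on the commercial pcDNA3.1(-) backbone, carrying the rat Cebpa coding sequence for the basic region leucine zipper transcription factor CCAAT/enhancer-binding protein alpha. The roughly 1.1 kb insert was placed between the EcoRI and HindIII sites of the polylinker, both of which remain intact, giving a depositor-supplied full sequence of about 6.5 kb. In E. coli the plasmid replicates at high copy from a ColE1/pUC-type origin and is selected through the β-lactamase (AmpR) gene with its own promoter. An f1 origin is also present, which allows single-stranded DNA production with helper phage.

Expression of C/EBP alpha in mammalian cells is driven by the human cytomegalovirus immediate early enhancer and promoter, and transcripts are terminated by the bovine growth hormone polyadenylation signal. A T7 promoter lies between the CMV promoter and the insert, so it can serve for in vitro transcription as well as a sequencing primer site. No epitope tag or reporter is annotated, so the protein appears to be expressed untagged. A separate cassette, consisting of the SV40 enhancer/early promoter, the neomycin phosphotransferase gene and the SV40 polyadenylation signal, permits G418 selection of stably transfected cells. Several short annotated fragments (HIV-1 LTR, ble, lacI, lac promoter/operator, bom) are most likely backbone remnants or sequence-similarity matches rather than functional parts. The associated publication concerns the structural basis of DNA recognition by C/EBP alpha, which fits use of the plasmid for transient or stable expression of the rat protein in functional studies of DNA binding and transcriptional activation.
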