Addgene plasmid #12550: pcDNA3.1(-) rat C/EBP alpha
Depositing lab: Peter Johnson. Publication: Structural basis for DNA recognition by the basic region leucine zipper transcription factor CCAAT/enhancer-binding protein alpha. Miller M, Shuman JD, Sebastian T, Dauter Z, Johnson PF. J Biol Chem. 2003 Apr 25;278(17):15178-84. doi: 10.1074/jbc.M300417200. Epub 2003 Feb 10. PubMed 12578822.
Backbone
  Vector backbone: pcDNA3.1(-)
  Backbone manufacturer: Invitrogen
  Backbone size w/o insert (bp): 5427
  Vector type: Mammalian Expression
  Selectable markers: Neomycin (select with G418)
Growth in bacteria
  Bacterial resistance: Ampicillin, 100 μg/mL
  Growth temperature: 37°C
  Growth strain: DH5alpha
  Copy number: High Copy
Gene/Insert
  Gene/Insert name: CCAAT/Enhancer-binding Protein alpha (alt name: C/EBP alpha)
  Species: R. norvegicus (rat)
  Insert size (bp): 1077
  Entrez Gene: Cebpa (a.k.a. DBPCEP)
  Cloning method: Restriction Enzyme; 5′ cloning site EcoRI (not destroyed); 3′ cloning site HindIII (not destroyed)
  Sequencing primers: 5′ T7; 3′ BGH
Terms and licenses: Academic/Nonprofit Terms; Industry Terms: Not Available to Industry
How to cite: pcDNA3.1(-) rat C/EBP alpha was a gift from Peter Johnson (Addgene plasmid # 12550 ; http://n2t.net/addgene:12550 ; RRID:Addgene_12550)
