>Addgene plasmid #12550 | pcDNA3.1(-) rat C/EBP alpha | addgene partial sequence | sequence record 20095 | CMV-F 5'-CGCAAATGGGCGGTAGGCGTG-3'
AGAGCTCTCTGGCTACTAGAGAACCCACTGCTTACTGGCTTATCGAAATTAATACGACTCACTATAGGGA
GACCCAAGCTGGCTAGCGTTTAAACGGGCCCTCTAGACTCGAGCGGCCGCCACTGTGCTGGATATCTGCA
GAATTCGCGCCACCATGGAGTCGGCCGACTTCTACGAGGCGGAGCCGCGGCCCCCGATGAGCAGCCACCT
CCAGAGCCCCCCGCACGCGCCCAGCAACGCCGCCTTTGGCTTTCCCCGGGGCGCGGGCCCCGCGCCGCCC
CCAGCCCCACCTGCCGCCCCGGAGCCGCTGGGCGGCATCTGCGAGCACGAGACGTCTATAGACATCAGCG
CCTACATCGACCCGGCCGCCTTCAACGACGAGTTCCTGGCCGACCTCTTCCAGCACAGCCGGCAGCAGGA
GAAGGCCAAGGCGGCGGCGGGCCCCGCGGGTGGCGGCGGTGACTTTGACTACCCGGGCGCCCCGGCGGGC
CCCGGCGGTGCGGTCATGTCCGCGGGGGCGCACGGACCCCCTCCCGGCTACTGCTGTGCGGCGGCCGGCT
ACCTGGACGGAAAGCTGGAGCCCCTGTA
